>Addgene plasmid #44190 | Syntaxin-4 d29 | addgene partial sequence | sequence record 66276 | CMV-F 5'-CGCAAATGGGCGGTAGGCGTG-3'
AGCAGAGCTCTCCCTATCAGTGATAGAGATCTCCCTATCAGTGATAGAGATCGTCGACGAGCTCGTTTAG
TGAACCGTCAGATCGCCTGGAGACGCCATCCACGCTGTTTTGACCTCCATAGAAGACACCGGGACCGATC
CAGCCTCCGGACTCTAGCGTTTAAACTTAAGCTTGGTACCGAGCTCGGATCCACTAGTCCAGTGTGGTGG
AATTCGATATGGGGACGGCACGGCTGGGGAGCCCGGACGAGGAGTTCTTCCACAAGGTCCGGACAATTCG
GCAGACTATTGTCAAACTGGGGAATAAAGTCCAGGAGTTGGAGAAACAGCAGGTCACCATCCTGGCCACG
CCCCTTCCCGAGGAGAGCATGAAGCAGGAGCTGCAGAACCTGCGCGATGAGATCAAACAGCTGGGGAGGG
AGATCCGCCTGCAGCTGAAGGCCATAGAGCCCCAGAAGGAGGAAGCTGATGAGAACTATAACTCCGTCAA
CACAAGAATGAGAAAAACCCAGCATGGGGTCCTGTCCCAGCAATTCGTGGAGCTCATCAACAAGTGCAAT
TCAATGCAGTCCGAATACCGGGAGAAGAACGTGGAGCGGATTCGGAGGCAGCTGAAGATCACCAATGCTG
GGATGGTGTCTGATGAGGAGTTGGAGCAGATGCTGGACAGTGGGCAAAGCGAGGTGTTTGTGTCCAATAT
CCTGAAGGACACGCAGGTGACTCGACAGGCCTTAAATGAGATCTCGGCCCGGCACAGTGAGATCCAGCAG
CTTGAACGCAGTATTCGTGAGCTGCACGACATATTCACTTTTCTGGCTACCGAAGTGGAGATGCAGGGGG
AGATGATCAATCGGATTGAGAAGAACATCCTGAGCTCAGCGGACTACGTGGAACGTGGGCAGGAGCACGT
CA
