>Addgene plasmid #44190 | Syntaxin-4 d29 | addgene partial sequence | sequence record 66278 | BGH-rev 5'-TAGAAGGCACAGTCGAGG-3'
ATGGTGATGGTGATGATGACCGGTATGCATATTCAGATCCTCTTCTGAGATGAGTTTTTGTTCGAAGGGC
CCCAGATCCTCTTCTGAGATGAGTTTTTGTTCTCGAGCTCCAACCACTGTGACGCCAATGATGACTGCTA
GGAGGACGACGGTGATGGACACACAGATGGCAATCAAGACTTTCTTCTTCCTCGCCTTCTTCTGGTTCTC
CAGGGCCGTCTTGACGTGCTCCTGCCCACGTTCCACGTAGTCCGCTGAGCTCAGGATGTTCTTCTCAATC
CGATTGATCATCTCCCCCTGCATCTCCACTTCGGTAGCCAGAAAAGTGAATATGTCGTGCAGCTCACGAA
TACTGCGTTCAAGCTGCTGGATCTCACTGTGCCGGGCCGAGATCTCATTTAAGGCCTGTCGAGTCACCTG
CGTGTCCTTCAGGATATTGGACACAAACACCTCGCTTTGCCCACTGTCCAGCATCTGCTCCAACTCCTCA
TCAGACACCATCCCAGCATTGGTGATCTTCAGCTGCCTCCGAATCCGCTCCACGTTCTTCTCCCGGTATT
CGGACTGCATTGAATTGCACTTGTTGATGAGCTCCACGAATTGCTGGGACAGGACCCCATGCTGGGTTTT
TCTCATTCTTGTGTTGACGGAGTTATAGTTCTCATCAGCTTCCTCCTTCTGGGGCTCTATGGCCTTCAGC
TGCAGGCGGATCTCCCTCCCCAGCTGTTTGATCTCATCGCGCAGGTTCTGCAGCTCCTGCTTCATGCTCT
CCTCGGGAAGGGGCGTGGCCAGGATGGTGACCTGCTGTTTCTCCAACTCCTGGACTTTATTCCCCAGTTT
GACAATAGTCTGCCGAATTGTCCGGACCTTGTGGAAGAACTCCTCGTCCGGGCTCCCCAGCCGTGCCGTC
CCCATATCGAATTCCACCACACTGGAACTAGTGGATCCGAGCTCGGTAC
