[The description below was written by a language model from this plasmid's Addgene catalogue record.]
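Description:
Syntaxin-4 d29 is a mammalian expression plasmid built on the Invitrogen pcDNA4/TO backbone (about 5.1 kb without insert), which the depositors modified by adding a myc tag. It is propagated in E. coli under ampicillin selection and carries a Zeocin marker for selecting stably transfected mammalian cells. The record does not list the promoter. However, pcDNA4/TO is generally known as the tetracycline-regulated T-REx vector, in which a CMV promoter carrying tet operator sites drives the insert. Expression is constitutive in ordinary cells and becomes tetracycline- or doxycycline-inducible in lines that express the Tet repressor. No feature table is provided, so the element layout cannot be confirmed from the record.

The insert is human syntaxin-4 (Stx4, Syn4), a plasma membrane t-SNARE, truncated to remove the first 29 amino acids. The protein is fused at its C terminus to a double myc epitope followed by a hexahistidine tag, both supplied by the backbone. These tags allow the mutant to be detected with anti-myc antibodies by immunofluorescence or immunoblotting, and allow it to be told apart from endogenous syntaxin-4. The His tag also offers metal-affinity capture.

The associated publication concerns the basolateral sorting of syntaxin-4 in polarized epithelial cells, its dependence on the N-terminal domain and the AP1B clathrin adaptor, and its role in epithelial polarity. The construct fits that work as an N-terminal deletion mutant for testing how loss of this region affects targeting of the SNARE, presumably in comparison with full-length syntaxin-4.
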