Addgene plasmid #44190: Syntaxin-4 d29
Depositing lab: Thomas Weimbs. Depositing organization: University of California, Santa Barbara. Publication: Basolateral sorting of syntaxin 4 is dependent on its N-terminal domain and the AP1B clathrin adaptor, and required for the epithelial cell polarity. Reales E, Sharma N, Low SH, Folsch H, Weimbs T. PLoS One. 2011;6(6):e21181. doi: 10.1371/journal.pone.0021181. Epub 2011 Jun 15. PubMed 21698262.
Backbone
  Vector backbone: pcDNA4/TO
  Backbone manufacturer: Invitrogen
  Backbone size w/o insert (bp): 5100
  Modifications to backbone: added myc tag
  Vector type: Mammalian Expression
  Selectable markers: Zeocin
Growth in bacteria
  Bacterial resistance: Ampicillin, 100 μg/mL
  Growth temperature: 37°C
  Growth strain: DH5alpha
  Copy number: Unknown
Gene/Insert
  Gene/Insert name: Syntaxin-4 (alt names: Stx4; Syn4)
  Species: H. sapiens (human)
  Mutation: deleted first 29 amino acids
  Tag / fusion protein: 2xMyc (C terminal on backbone); His (C terminal on backbone)
Terms and licenses: Academic/Nonprofit Terms; Industry Terms: Not Available to Industry
Depositor comments: double myc tag followed by hexa-histidine tag
How to cite: Syntaxin-4 d29 was a gift from Thomas Weimbs (Addgene plasmid # 44190 ; http://n2t.net/addgene:44190 ; RRID:Addgene_44190)
